Addgene plasmid #163996: pcDNA3.1 6B codon-optimized NLRP1 CARD-mCherry E1411R
Purpose: Mammalian expression vector encoding codon-optimized human NLRP1 CARD (filament-deficient mutation) with a C-terminal mCherry tag for imaging
Depositing lab: Hao Wu. Depositing organization: Boston Children's Hospital. Publication: Mechanism of filament formation in UPA-promoted CARD8 and NLRP1 inflammasomes. Robert Hollingsworth L, David L, Li Y, Griswold AR, Ruan J, Sharif H, Fontana P, Orth-He EL, Fu TM, Bachovchin DA, Wu H. Nat Commun. 2021 Jan 8;12(1):189. doi: 10.1038/s41467-020-20320-y. PubMed 33420033.
Backbone
  Vector backbone: pcDNA3.1 LIC 6B
  Vector type: Mammalian Expression
Growth in bacteria
  Bacterial resistance: Ampicillin, 100 μg/mL
  Growth temperature: 37°C
  Growth strain: DH5alpha
  Copy number: High Copy
Gene/Insert
  Gene/Insert name: NLRP1 CARD
  Species: H. sapiens (human)
  Mutation: E1411R
  Entrez Gene: NLRP1 (a.k.a. AIADK, CARD7, CIDED, CLR17.1, DEFCAP, DEFCAP-L/S, JRRP, MSPC, NAC, NALP1, PP1044, SLEV1, VAMAS1)
  Tag / fusion protein: mCherry (C terminal on insert)
  Cloning method: Ligation Independent Cloning
Terms and licenses: Academic/Nonprofit Terms; Industry Terms: Not Available to Industry
How to cite: pcDNA3.1 6B codon-optimized NLRP1 CARD-mCherry E1411R was a gift from Hao Wu (Addgene plasmid # 163996 ; http://n2t.net/addgene:163996 ; RRID:Addgene_163996)
