[The description below was written by a language model from this plasmid's Addgene catalogue record and pLannotate feature annotations shown in this document.]
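Description:
pcDNA3.1 6B codon-optimized NLRP1 CARD-mCherry E1411R is a 6,447-nt mammalian expression plasmid built on the pcDNA3.1 LIC 6B backbone, with the insert introduced by ligation-independent cloning. It is propagated in E. coli from a high-copy ColE1/pUC-type origin under ampicillin selection (AmpR, β-lactamase). An f1 origin is also present. For mammalian cells, an SV40 early promoter drives a neomycin/kanamycin phosphotransferase gene followed by an SV40 polyadenylation signal, an arrangement that generally permits G418 selection of stable transfectants.

The expression cassette uses the human CMV immediate-early enhancer and promoter to drive a codon-optimized sequence encoding the CARD domain of human NLRP1, fused at its C terminus to the red fluorescent protein mCherry and terminated by the bovine growth hormone poly(A) signal. T7 and SP6 promoters flank the insert. The automated annotation labels the region upstream of mCherry as a fragment of mouse Pycard (ASC). This most likely reflects a similarity match between related CARD domains rather than the true identity of the insert, which the catalogue entry gives as NLRP1 CARD. Short matches such as the truncated HIV-1 LTR, ble, lacI and bom fragments appear to be backbone remnants or incidental hits.

The CARD carries the E1411R substitution, which the record describes as filament-deficient. The construct is intended for imaging, so the mCherry fusion lets the localization and assembly state of the mutant CARD be followed in transfected mammalian cells. Given the associated work on filament formation in NLRP1 and CARD8 inflammasomes, it plausibly serves as a comparison to a filament-competent version.
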