Features (pLannotate 1.2.2; 22 found; start..end, strand, type, name):
      1..380     +  enhancer       CMV enhancer: human cytomegalovirus immediate early enhancer
    381..584     +  promoter       CMV promoter: human cytomegalovirus (CMV) immediate early promoter
    580..613     +  LTR            5' LTR (truncated) (fragment): truncated 5' long terminal repeat (LTR) from HIV-1
    629..647     +  promoter       T7 promoter: promoter for bacteriophage T7 RNA polymerase
    722..961     +  CDS            Pycard (fragment): ASC_MOUSE - Also known as Asc. Experimental evidence at protein level: Swiss-Prot protein existence level 1. Functions as key mediator in apoptosis and inflammation. Promotes caspase-mediated apoptosis involving predominantly caspase-8 and also caspase-9 in a probable cell type-specific manner. Involved in activation of the mitochondrial apoptotic pathway, promotes caspase-8- dependent proteolytic maturation of BID independently of FADD in certain cell types and also mediates mitochondrial translocation of BAX and activates BAX-dependent apoptosis coupled to activation of caspase- 9, -2 and -3
   1040..1747    +  CDS            mCherry: monomeric derivative of DsRed fluorescent protein (Shaner et al., 2004) mammalian codon-optimized
   1766..1784    -  promoter       SP6 promoter: promoter for bacteriophage SP6 RNA polymerase
   1810..2034    +  polyA_signal   bGH poly(A) signal: bovine growth hormone polyadenylation signal
   2038..2059    +  promoter       SV40 promoter (fragment): SV40 enhancer and early promoter
   2080..2508    +  rep_origin     f1 ori (sequence partly withheld): f1 bacteriophage origin of replication; arrow indicates direction of (+) strand synthesis
   2522..2851    +  promoter       SV40 promoter: SV40 enhancer and early promoter
   2918..3709    +  CDS            neo: KKA2_KLEPN - Also known as kan, nptII. Experimental evidence at protein level: Swiss-Prot protein existence level 1. Resistance to kanamycin, neomycin, paromomycin, ribostamycin, butirosin and gentamicin B. From Klebsiella pneumoniae.
   3733..3891    +  CDS            ble (fragment): BLE_KLEPN - Experimental evidence at protein level: Swiss-Prot protein existence level 1. Binding protein with a strong affinity to the bleomycin family of antibiotics. Binds to CL990; an antimitotic-antibiotic compound. From Klebsiella pneumoniae.
   3886..4007    +  polyA_signal   SV40 poly(A) signal: SV40 polyadenylation signal
   4080..4096    -  protein_bind   lac operator: The lac repressor binds to the lac operator to inhibit transcription in E. coli. This inhibition can be relieved by adding lactose or isopropyl-β-D-thiogalactopyranoside (IPTG). lac repressor encoded by lacI
   4104..4134    -  promoter       lac promoter: promoter for the E. coli lac operon
   4149..4170    -  protein_bind   CAP binding site: CAP binding activates transcription in the presence of cAMP. E. coli catabolite activator protein
   4183..4275    -  CDS            lacI (fragment): lac repressor; lacI; The lac repressor binds to the lac operator to inhibit transcription in E. coli. This inhibition can be relieved by adding lactose or isopropyl-β-D-thiogalactopyranoside (IPTG).
   4458..5046    -  rep_origin     ori: high-copy-number ColE1/pMB1/pBR322/pUC origin of replication
   5217..6077    -  CDS            AmpR: β-lactamase; bla; confers resistance to ampicillin, carbenicillin, and related antibiotics
   6078..6182    -  promoter       AmpR promoter: bla
   6241..6293    -  misc_feature   bom (fragment): basis of mobility region from pBR322
>Addgene plasmid #163996 | pcDNA3.1 6B codon-optimized NLRP1 CARD-mCherry E1411R | addgene full sequence | sequence record 324615 | Addgene NGS Result
GACATTGATTATTGACTAGTTATTAATAGTAATCAATTACGGGGTCATTAGTTCATAGCCCATATATGGA
GTTCCGCGTTACATAACTTACGGTAAATGGCCCGCCTGGCTGACCGCCCAACGACCCCCGCCCATTGACG
TCAATAATGACGTATGTTCCCATAGTAACGCCAATAGGGACTTTCCATTGACGTCAATGGGTGGAGTATT
TACGGTAAACTGCCCACTTGGCAGTACATCAAGTGTATCATATGCCAAGTACGCCCCCTATTGACGTCAA
TGACGGTAAATGGCCCGCCTGGCATTATGCCCAGTACATGACCTTATGGGACTTTCCTACTTGGCAGTAC
ATCTACGTATTAGTCATCGCTATTACCATGGTGATGCGGTTTTGGCAGTACATCAATGGGCGTGGATAGC
GGTTTGACTCACGGGGATTTCCAAGTCTCCACCCCATTGACGTCAATGGGAGTTTGTTTTGGCACCAAAA
TCAACGGGACTTTCCAAAATGTCGTAACAACTCCGCCCCATTGACGCAAATGGGCGGTAGGCGTGTACGG
TGGGAGGTCTATATAAGCAGAGCTCTCTGGCTAACTAGAGAACCCACTGCTTACTGGCTTATCGAAATTA
ATACGACTCACTATAGGGAGACCCAAGCTTGGTACCGAGCTCGGATCCCTACTTCCAATCCAATGCCACC
ATGGACGCTCCTCAGCTGCTGCATTTCGTGGACCAGTACCGGGAGCAGCTGATCGCTAGAGTGACCTCCG
TGGAAGTGGTGCTGGACAAGCTGCACGGACAGGTGCTGAGTCAGCGGCAGTACGAGAGGGTGCTGGCAGA
GAACACCAGGCCTAGCCAGATGCGGAAGCTGTTCAGCCTGAGCCAGTCTTGGGACAGGAAGTGCAAGGAC
GGCCTGTACCAGGCTCTGAAGGAGACACACCCCCACCTGATCATGGAGCTCTGGGAGAAGGGAAGCAAGA
AGGGCCTGCTGCCTCTGTCTAGCGGCATTGGTAGTGGGAGCAACGGCAGCAGCGGATCCGTGAGCAAGGG
CGAGGAGGATAACATGGCCATCATCAAGGAGTTCATGCGCTTCAAGGTGCACATGGAGGGCTCCGTGAAC
GGCCACGAGTTCGAGATCGAGGGCGAGGGCGAGGGCCGCCCCTACGAGGGCACCCAGACCGCCAAGCTGA
AGGTGACCAAGGGTGGCCCCCTGCCCTTCGCCTGGGACATCCTGTCCCCTCAGTTCATGTACGGCTCCAA
GGCCTACGTGAAGCACCCCGCCGACATCCCCGACTACTTGAAGCTGTCCTTCCCCGAGGGCTTCAAGTGG
GAGCGCGTGATGAACTTCGAGGACGGCGGCGTGGTGACCGTGACCCAGGACTCCTCCCTCCAGGACGGCG
AGTTCATCTACAAGGTGAAGCTGCGCGGCACCAACTTCCCCTCCGACGGCCCCGTAATGCAGAAGAAGAC
CATGGGCTGGGAGGCCTCCTCCGAGCGGATGTACCCCGAGGACGGCGCCCTGAAGGGCGAGATCAAGCAG
AGGCTGAAGCTGAAGGACGGCGGCCACTACGACGCTGAGGTCAAGACCACCTACAAGGCCAAGAAGCCCG
TGCAGCTGCCCGGCGCCTACAACGTCAACATCAAGTTGGACATCACCTCCCACAACGAGGACTACACCAT
CGTGGAACAGTACGAACGCGCCGAGGGCCGCCACTCCACCGGCGGCATGGACGAGCTGTACAAGTAGTAA
TCTAGAGGGCCCTATTCTATAGTGTCACCTAAATGCTAGAGCTCGCTGATCAGCCTCGACTGTGCCTTCT
AGTTGCCAGCCATCTGTTGTTTGCCCCTCCCCCGTGCCTTCCTTGACCCTGGAAGGTGCCACTCCCACTG
TCCTTTCCTAATAAAATGAGGAAATTGCATCGCATTGTCTGAGTAGGTGTCATTCTATTCTGGGGGGTGG
GGTGGGGCAGGACAGCAAGGGGGAGGATTGGGAAGACAATAGCAGGCATGCTGGGGATGCGGTGGGCTCT
ATGGCTTCTGAGGCGGAAAGAACCAGCTGGGGCTCTAGGGGGTATCCCC
[124 nt withheld, positions 2080-2203]
C
[91 nt withheld, positions 2205-2295]
A
[49 nt withheld, positions 2297-2345]
CCTTTGACGTTGGAGTCCACGTTCTTT
[37 nt withheld, positions 2373-2409]
ACCCTATCTCGGTCTATTCTTTTGATTTATAAGGGATTTTGCCGATTTCGGCCTATTGGTTAAAAAATGA
GCTGATTTAACAAAAATTTAACGCGAATTAATTCTGTGGAATGTGTGTCAGTTAGGGTGTGGAAAGTCCC
CAGGCTCCCCAGCAGGCAGAAGTATGCAAAGCATGCATCTCAATTAGTCAGCAACCAGGTGTGGAAAGTC
CCCAGGCTCCCCAGCAGGCAGAAGTATGCAAAGCATGCATCTCAATTAGTCAGCAACCATAGTCCCGCCC
CTAACTCCGCCCATCCCGCCCCTAACTCCGCCCAGTTCCGCCCATTCTCCGCCCCATGGCTGACTAATTT
TTTTTATTTATGCAGAGGCCGAGGCCGCCTCTGCCTCTGAGCTATTCCAGAAGTAGTGAGGAGGCTTTTT
TGGAGGCCTAGGCTTTTGCAAAAAGCTCCCGGGAGCTTGTATATCCATTTTCGGATCTGATCAAGAGACA
GGATGAGGATCGTTTCGCATGATTGAACAAGATGGATTGCACGCAGGTTCTCCGGCCGCTTGGGTGGAGA
GGCTATTCGGCTATGACTGGGCACAACAGACAATCGGCTGCTCTGATGCCGCCGTGTTCCGGCTGTCAGC
GCAGGGGCGCCCGGTTCTTTTTGTCAAGACCGACCTGTCCGGTGCCCTGAATGAACTGCAGGACGAGGCA
GCGCGGCTATCGTGGCTGGCCACGACGGGCGTTCCTTGCGCAGCTGTGCTCGACGTTGTCACTGAAGCGG
GAAGGGACTGGCTGCTATTGGGCGAAGTGCCGGGGCAGGATCTCCTGTCATCTCACCTTGCTCCTGCCGA
GAAAGTATCCATCATGGCTGATGCAATGCGGCGGCTGCATACGCTTGATCCGGCTACCTGCCCATTCGAC
CACCAAGCGAAACATCGCATCGAGCGAGCACGTACTCGGATGGAAGCCGGTCTTGTCGATCAGGATGATC
TGGACGAAGAGCATCAGGGGCTCGCGCCAGCCGAACTGTTCGCCAGGCTCAAGGCGCGCATGCCCGACGG
CGAGGATCTCGTCGTGACCCATGGCGATGCCTGCTTGCCGAATATCATGGTGGAAAATGGCCGCTTTTCT
GGATTCATCGACTGTGGCCGGCTGGGTGTGGCGGACCGCTATCAGGACATAGCGTTGGCTACCCGTGATA
TTGCTGAAGAGCTTGGCGGCGAATGGGCTGACCGCTTCCTCGTGCTTTACGGTATCGCCGCTCCCGATTC
GCAGCGCATCGCCTTCTATCGCCTTCTTGACGAGTTCTTCTGAGCGGGACTCTGGGGTTCGAAATGACCG
ACCAAGCGACGCCCAACCTGCCATCACGAGATTTCGATTCCACCGCCGCCTTCTATGAAAGGTTGGGCTT
CGGAATCGTTTTCCGGGACGCCGGCTGGATGATCCTCCAGCGCGGGGATCTCATGCTGGAGTTCTTCGCC
CACCCCAACTTGTTTATTGCAGCTTATAATGGTTACAAATAAAGCAATAGCATCACAAATTTCACAAATA
AAGCATTTTTTTCACTGCATTCTAGTTGTGGTTTGTCCAAACTCATCAATGTATCTTATCATGTCTGTAT
ACCGTCGACCTCTAGCTAGAGCTTGGCGTAATCATGGTCATAGCTGTTTCCTGTGTGAAATTGTTATCCG
CTCACAATTCCACACAACATACGAGCCGGAAGCATAAAGTGTAAAGCCTGGGGTGCCTAATGAGTGAGCT
AACTCACATTAATTGCGTTGCGCTCACTGCCCGCTTTCCAGTCGGGAAACCTGTCGTGCCAGCTGCATTA
ATGAATCGGCCAACGCGCGGGGAGAGGCGGTTTGCGTATTGGGCGCTCTTCCGCTTCCTCGCTCACTGAC
TCGCTGCGCTCGGTCGTTCGGCTGCGGCGAGCGGTATCAGCTCACTCAAAGGCGGTAATACGGTTATCCA
CAGAATCAGGGGATAACGCAGGAAAGAACATGTGAGCAAAAGGCCAGCAAAAGGCCAGGAACCGTAAAAA
GGCCGCGTTGCTGGCGTTTTTCCATAGGCTCCGCCCCCCTGACGAGCATCACAAAAATCGACGCTCAAGT
CAGAGGTGGCGAAACCCGACAGGACTATAAAGATACCAGGCGTTTCCCCCTGGAAGCTCCCTCGTGCGCT
CTCCTGTTCCGACCCTGCCGCTTACCGGATACCTGTCCGCCTTTCTCCCTTCGGGAAGCGTGGCGCTTTC
TCATAGCTCACGCTGTAGGTATCTCAGTTCGGTGTAGGTCGTTCGCTCCAAGCTGGGCTGTGTGCACGAA
CCCCCCGTTCAGCCCGACCGCTGCGCCTTATCCGGTAACTATCGTCTTGAGTCCAACCCGGTAAGACACG
ACTTATCGCCACTGGCAGCAGCCACTGGTAACAGGATTAGCAGAGCGAGGTATGTAGGCGGTGCTACAGA
GTTCTTGAAGTGGTGGCCTAACTACGGCTACACTAGAAGAACAGTATTTGGTATCTGCGCTCTGCTGAAG
CCAGTTACCTTCGGAAAAAGAGTTGGTAGCTCTTGATCCGGCAAACAAACCACCGCTGGTAGCGGTGGTT
TTTTTGTTTGCAAGCAGCAGATTACGCGCAGAAAAAAAGGATCTCAAGAAGATCCTTTGATCTTTTCTAC
GGGGTCTGACGCTCAGTGGAACGAAAACTCACGTTAAGGGATTTTGGTCATGAGATTATCAAAAAGGATC
TTCACCTAGATCCTTTTAAATTAAAAATGAAGTTTTAAATCAATCTAAAGTATATATGAGTAAACTTGGT
CTGACAGTTACCAATGCTTAATCAGTGAGGCACCTATCTCAGCGATCTGTCTATTTCGTTCATCCATAGT
TGCCTGACTCCCCGTCGTGTAGATAACTACGATACGGGAGGGCTTACCATCTGGCCCCAGTGCTGCAATG
ATACCGCGAGACCCACGCTCACCGGCTCCAGATTTATCAGCAATAAACCAGCCAGCCGGAAGGGCCGAGC
GCAGAAGTGGTCCTGCAACTTTATCCGCCTCCATCCAGTCTATTAATTGTTGCCGGGAAGCTAGAGTAAG
TAGTTCGCCAGTTAATAGTTTGCGCAACGTTGTTGCCATTGCTACAGGCATCGTGGTGTCACGCTCGTCG
TTTGGTATGGCTTCATTCAGCTCCGGTTCCCAACGATCAAGGCGAGTTACATGATCCCCCATGTTGTGCA
AAAAAGCGGTTAGCTCCTTCGGTCCTCCGATCGTTGTCAGAAGTAAGTTGGCCGCAGTGTTATCACTCAT
GGTTATGGCAGCACTGCATAATTCTCTTACTGTCATGCCATCCGTAAGATGCTTTTCTGTGACTGGTGAG
TACTCAACCAAGTCATTCTGAGAATAGTGTATGCGGCGACCGAGTTGCTCTTGCCCGGCGTCAATACGGG
ATAATACCGCGCCACATAGCAGAACTTTAAAAGTGCTCATCATTGGAAAACGTTCTTCGGGGCGAAAACT
CTCAAGGATCTTACCGCTGTTGAGATCCAGTTCGATGTAACCCACTCGTGCACCCAACTGATCTTCAGCA
TCTTTTACTTTCACCAGCGTTTCTGGGTGAGCAAAAACAGGAAGGCAAAATGCCGCAAAAAAGGGAATAA
GGGCGACACGGAAATGTTGAATACTCATACTCTTCCTTTTTCATTATTATTGAAGCATTTATCAGGGTTA
TTGTCTCATGAGCGGATACATATTTGAATGTATTTAGAAAAATAAACAAATAGGGGTTCCGCGCACATTT
CCCCGAAAAGTGCCACCTGACGTCGACGGATCGGGAGATCTCCCGATCCCCTATGGTGCACTCTCAGTAC
AATCTGCTCTGATGCCGCATAGTTAAGCCAGTATCTGCTCCCTGCTTGTGTGTTGGAGGTCGCTGAGTAG
TGCGCGAGCAAAATTTAAGCTACAACAAGGCAAGGCTTGACCGACAATTGCATGAAGAATCTGCTTAGGG
TTAGGCGTTTTGCGCTGCTTCGCGATGTACGGGCCAGATATACGCGTT
