>Addgene plasmid #163996 | pcDNA3.1 6B codon-optimized NLRP1 CARD-mCherry E1411R | depositor partial sequence | sequence record 318215 | Insert sequence
ATGGACGCTCCTCAGCTGCTGCATTTCGTGGACCAGTACCGGGAGCAGCTGATCGCTAGAGTGACCTCCG
TGGAAGTGGTGCTGGACAAGCTGCACGGACAGGTGCTGAGTCAGCGGCAGTACGAGAGGGTGCTGGCAGA
GAACACCAGGCCTAGCCAGATGCGGAAGCTGTTCAGCCTGAGCCAGTCTTGGGACAGGAAGTGCAAGGAC
GGCCTGTACCAGGCTCTGAAGGAGACACACCCCCACCTGATCATGGAGCTCTGGGAGAAGGGAAGCAAGA
AGGGCCTGCTGCCTCTGTCTAGC
